>Addgene plasmid #144248 | TFORF2846 | addgene full sequence | sequence record 353716 | Addgene NGS Result
GGCTCCGGTGCCCGTCAGTGGGCAGAGCGCACATCGCCCACAGTCCCCGAGAAGTTGGGGGGAGGGGTCG
GCAATTGAACCGGTGCCTAGAGAAGGTGGCGCGGGGTAAACTGGGAAAGTGATGTCGTGTACTGGCTCCG
CCTTTTTCCCGAGGGTGGGGGAGAACCGTATATAAGTGCAGTAGTCGCCGTGAACGTTCTTTTTCGCAAC
GGGTTTGCCGCCAGAACACAGGTAAGTGCCGTGTGTGGTTCCCGCGGGCCTGGCCTCTTTACGGGTTATG
GCCCTTGCGTGCCTTGAATTACTTCCACCTGGCTGCAGTACGTGATTCTTGATCCCGAGCTTCGGGTTGG
AAGTGGGTGGGAGAGTTCGAGGCCTTGCGCTTAAGGAGCCCCTTCGCCTCGTGCTTGAGTTGAGGCCTGG
CCTGGGCGCTGGGGCCGCCGCGTGCGAATCTGGTGGCACCTTCGCGCCTGTCTCGCTGCTTTCGATAAGT
CTCTAGCCATTTAAAATTTTTGATGACCTGCTGCGACGCTTTTTTTCTGGCAAGATAGTCTTGTAAATGC
GGGCCAAGATCTGCACACTGGTATTTCGGTTTTTGGGGCCGCGGGCGGCGACGGGGCCCGTGCGTCCCAG
CGCACATGTTCGGCGAGGCGGGGCCTGCGAGCGCGGCCACCGAGAATCGGACGGGGGTAGTCTCAAGCTG
GCCGGCCTGCTCTGGTGCCTGGCCTCGCGCCGCCGTGTATCGCCCCGCCCTGGGCGGCAAGGCTGGCCCG
GTCGGCACCAGTTGCGTGAGCGGAAAGATGGCCGCTTCCCGGCCCTGCTGCAGGGAGCTCAAAATGGAGG
ACGCGGCGCTCGGGAGAGCGGGCGGGTGAGTCACCCACACAAAGGAAAAGGGCCTTTCCGTCCTCAGCCG
TCGCTTCATGTGACTCCACGGAGTACCGGGCGCCGTCCAGGCACCTCGATTAGTTCTCGAGCTTTTGGAG
TACGTCGTCTTTAGGTTGGGGGGAGGGGTTTTATGCGATGGAGTTTCCCCACACTGAGTGGGTGGAGACT
GAAGTTAGGCCAGCTTGGCACTTGATGTAATTCTCCTTGGAATTTGCCCTTTTTGAGTTTGGATCTTGGT
TCATTCTCAAGCCTCAGACAGTGGTTCAAAGTTTTTTTCTTCCATTTCAGGTGTCGTGAGGCTAGCACCG
CCACCATGCAGTCCTTTCGGGAGCAAAGCAGTTACCACGGAAACCAGCAAAGCTACCCACAGGAGGTACA
CGGCTCATCCCGGCTAGAAGAGTTCAGCCCTCGTCAGGCCCAGATGTTCCAGAATTTTGGAGGTACAGGT
GGCAGTAGTGGCAGCAGTGGCAGTGGCAGTGGTGGTGGACGACGAGGAGCAGCAGCTGCTGCGGCAGCGA
TGGCTAGCGAGACCTCTGGCCATCAAGGTTACCAGGGTTTCAGGAAAGAGGCTGGAGATTTTTACTACAT
GGCAGGCAACAAAGACCCCGTGACTACAGGAACCCCACAGCCTCCTCAGCGAAGGCCTTCTGGGCCTGTG
CAGAGCTATGGACCCCCCCAGGGGAGCAGCTTTGGCAATCAGTATGGGAGTGAGGGTCATGTGGGCCAGT
TTCAAGCACAGCACTCTGGCCTTGGCGGTGTGTCACATTATCAGCAGGATTACACTGGGCCTTTCTCTCC
AGGGAGTGCTCAGTACCAACAGCAGGCTTCCAGCCAGCAGCAGCAGCAGCAAGTCCAGCAGTTGAGACAA
CAGCTTTACCAGTCCCATCAGCCCCTGCCACAGGCCACTGGCCAACCAGCATCCAGCTCATCCCATCTAC
AGCCAATGCAGCGGCCCTCAACTCTGCCATCCTCTGCTGCTGGTTACCAGTTAAGAGTGGGTCAGTTTGG
CCAACACTATCAGTCTTCTGCTTCCTCCTCCTCCTCCTCCTCCTTCCCTTCACCACAGCGTTTTAGCCAG
TCTGGACAGAGCTATGATGGCAGTTACAATGTGAATGCTGGATCTCAGTATGAAGGACACAATGTGGGTT
CTAATGCACAGGCTTATGGAACACAATCCAATTACAGCTATCAGCCTCAATCTATGAAGAATTTTGAACA
GGCAAAGATTCCACAAGGGACCCAACAGGGGCAGCAGCAGCAGCAACCGCAGCAACAACAACACCCTTCT
CAGCATGTGATGCAGTATACTAACGCTGCCACCAAGCTGCCCCTGCAAAGCCAAGTGGGGCAGTACAACC
AGCCTGAGGTTCCTGTGAGGTCCCCCATGCAGTTTCACCAGAACTTCAGCCCCATTTCTAACCCTTCTCC
AGCTGCCTCTGTGGTTCAGTCTCCAAGCTGTAGTTCTACCCCATCTCCTCTCATGCAGACTGGGGAGAAT
CTCCAGTGTGGGCAAGGCAGTGTGCCTATGGGTTCCAGAAACAGAATTTTACAGTTAATGCCTCAACTCA
GTCCAACCCCATCAATGATGCCCAGTCCTAATTCTCATGCTGCAGGCTTCAAAGGGTTTGGACTAGAAGG
GGTACCAGAAAAGCGACTGACAGATCCTGGGTTGAGTAGTTTGAGTGCTCTGAGTACTCAAGTGGCCAAT
CTTCCTAACACTGTCCAGCACATGTTACTTTCTGATGCCCTGACTCCTCAGAAGAAGACCTCCAAGAGGC
CCTCATCTTCCAAGAAAGCAGATAGCTGCACAAATTCTGAAGGCTCCTCACAACCTGAAGAACAGCTGAA
GTCCCCTATGGCAGAGTCATTAGATGGAGGCTGCTCCAGCAGTTCAGAGGATCAAGGCGAGAGAGTGCGG
CAACTAAGTGGCCAGAGCACCAGCTCTGACACCACCTACAAGGGTGGAGCCTCTGAGAAAGCTGGCTCCT
CACCGGCACAAGGTGCTCAGAATGAACCCCCCAGACTCAATGCTAGTCCTGCCGCAAGAGAAGAGGCCAC
CTCACCAGGCGCTAAGGACATGCCATTGTCATCCGACGGGAACCCAAAGGTTAATGAGAAGACTGTTGGG
GTGATTGTCTCCCGGGAAGCCATGACAGGTCGGGTAGAAAAGCCTGGTGGACAAGATAAAGGCTCCCAAG
AGGATGATCCTGCAGCCACTCAAAGGCCACCTAGCAATGGTGGGGCAAAGGAAACCAGTCATGCATCACT
TCCCCAGCCAGAGCCTCCAGGAGGAGGAGGGAGCAAAGGAAACAAGAATGGCGATAACAACTCCAACCAT
AATGGAGAAGGAAATGGCCAGAGTGGCCACTCTGCAGCGGGCCCTGGTTTTACGAGCAGAACTGAGCCTA
GCAAATCTCCTGGAAGTCTGCGCTATAGTTACAAAGATAGTTTCGGGTCAGCCGTGCCACGAAATGTCAG
TGGCTTTCCTCAGTATCCTACAGGGCAAGAAAAGGGAGATTTCACTGGCCATGGGGAACGAAAGGGTAGA
AATGAAAAATTCCCAAGCCTCCTGCAGGAAGTGCTTCAGGGTTACCACCACCACCCTGACAGGAGATATT
CTAGGAGTACTCAAGAGCATCAGGGGATGGCTGGTAGCCTAGAAGGAACCACAAGGCCCAATGTCTTGGT
TAGTCAAACCAATGAATTAGCTAGCAGGGGCCTTCTGAACAAAAGCATTGGGTCTCTATTAGAAAATCCC
CACTGGGGCCCCTGGGAAAGGAAATCAAGCAGCACAGCTCCTGAAATGAAACAGATCAATTTGACTGACT
ATCCAATTCCCAGAAAGTTTGAAATAGAGCCTCAGTCATCAGCACATGAGCCTGGGGGTTCCCTCTCTGA
AAGAAGATCAGTGATCTGTGATATTTCTCCACTAAGACAGATTGTCAGGGACCCAGGGGCTCACTCACTG
GGACACATGAGTGCCGACACCAGAATTGGGAGGAATGACCGTCTCAATCCAACTTTAAGTCAGTCGGTCA
TTCTTCCTGGTGGTTTGGTGTCCATGGAAACCAAGCTGAAATCCCAGAGCGGGCAGATAAAAGAGGAAGA
CTTTGAACAGTCTAAATCTCAAGCTAGTTTCAACAACAAGAAATCTGGAGACCACTGCCATCCTCCTAGC
ATCAAGCATGAGTCTTACCGCGGCAATGCCAGCCCTGGAGCAGCAACCCATGATTCCCTTTCAGACTATG
GCCCGCAAGACAGCAGACCCACGCCAATGCGGCGGGTCCCTGGCAGAGTTGGTGGTCGGGAGGGCATGAG
GGGTCGGTCCCCTTCTCAATATCATGACTTTGCAGAAAAATTGAAAATGTCTCCTGGGCGGAGCAGAGGC
CCAGGGGGAGACCCTCATCACATGAATCCACACATGACCTTTTCAGAGAGGGCTAACCGGAGTTCTTTAC
ACACTCCCTTTTCTCCCAACTCAGAAACCCTGGCCTCTGCTTATCATGCAAATACTCGGGCTCATGCTTA
TGGGGACCCTAACGCAGGTTTGAATTCTCAGCTGCATTATAAGAGACAGATGTACCAACAGCAACCAGAG
GAGTATAAAGACTGGAGCAGCGGTTCTGCTCAGGGAGTAATTGCTGCAGCACAGCACAGGCAGGAGGGGC
CACGGAAGAGTCCAAGGCAGCAGCAGTTTCTTGACAGAGTACGGAGCCCTCTGAAAAATGACAAAGATGG
TATGATGTATGGCCCACCAGTGGGGACTTACCATGACCCCAGTGCCCAGGAGGCTGGGCGCTGCCTAATG
TCTAGTGATGGTCTGCCTAACAAGGGCATGGAATTAAAGCATGGCTCCCAGAAGTTACAAGAATCCTGTT
GGGATCTTTCTCGGCAAACTTCTCCAGCCAAAAGCAGCGGTCCTCCAGGAATGTCCAGTCAAAAAAGGTA
TGGGCCGCCCCATGAGACTGATGGACATGGACTAGCTGAGGCTACACAGTCATCCAAACCTGGTAGTGTT
ATGCTGAGACTTCCAGGCCAGGAGGATCATTCTTCTCAAAACCCCTTAATCATGAGGAGGCGTGTTCGTT
CTTTTATCTCTCCCATTCCCAGTAAGAGACAGTCACAAGATGTAAAGAACAGTAGCACTGAAGATAAAGG
TCGCCTCCTTCACTCATCAAAAGAAGGCGCTGATAAAGCATTCAATTCCTATGCCCATCTTTCTCACAGT
CAGGATATCAAGTCTATCCCTAAGAGAGATTCCTCCAAGGACCTTCCAAGTCCAGATAGTAGAAACTGCC
CTGCTGTTACCCTCACAAGCCCTGCTAAGACCAAAATACTGCCCCCACGGAAAGGACGGGGATTGAAATT
GGAAGCTATAGTTCAGAAGATTACATCCCCAAATATTAGGAGGAGCGCATCTTCGAACAGTGCGGAGGCT
GGGGGAGACACGGTTACGCTTGATGATATACTGTCTTTGAAGAGTGGTCCTCCTGAAGGTGGGAGTGTTG
CTGTTCAGGATGCTGACATAGAGAAGAGAAAAGGTGAGGTGGCTTCGGACCTAGTCAGTCCAGCAAACCA
GGAGTTGCACGTAGAGAAACCTCTTCCAAGGTCTTCAGAAGAGTGGCGTGGCAGCGTGGATGACAAAGTG
AAGACAGAGACACATGCAGAAACAGTTACTGCCGGAAAGGAACCCCCTGGTGCCATGACATCCACAACCT
CACAGAAGCCTGGTAGTAACCAAGGGAGACCAGATGGTTCCCTGGGTGGAACAGCACCTTTAATCTTTCC
AGACTCAAAGAATGTACCTCCAGTGGGCATATTGGCCCCTGAGGCAAACCCCAAGGCTGAAGAGAAGGAG
AACGATACAGTGACGATTTCACCGAAGCAAGAGGGTTTCCCTCCAAAGGGATATTTCCCATCAGGAAAGA
AGAAGGGGAGACCCATTGGTAGTGTGAATAAGCAAAAGAAACAGCAGCAGCCACCGCCTCCACCCCCTCA
GCCCCCACAGATACCAGAAGGTTCTGCAGATGGAGAGCCAAAGCCAAAAAAACAGAGGCAAAGGAGGGAG
AGAAGGAAGCCTGGGGCCCAGCCGAGGAAGCGAAAAACCAAACAAGCAGTTCCCATTGTGGAACCCCAAG
AACCTGAGATCAAACTAAAATATGCCACCCAGCCACTGGATAAAACTGATGCCAAGAACAAGTCTTTTTA
CCCTTACATCCATGTAGTAAATAAGTGTGAACTTGGAGCCGTTTGTACAATCATCAATGCTGAGGAAGAA
GAACAGACCAAATTAGTGAGGGGCAGGAAGGGTCAGAGGTCACTGACCCCTCCACCTAGCAGCACTGAAA
GCAAGGCGCTCCCGGCCTCGTCCTTTATGCTGCAGGGACCTGTTGTGACAGAGTCTTCGGTTATGGGGCA
CCTGGTTTGCTGTCTGTGTGGCAAGTGGGCCAGTTACCGGAACATGGGTGACCTCTTTGGACCTTTTTAT
CCCCAAGATTATGCAGCCACTCTCCCGAAGAATCCACCTCCTAAGAGGGCCACAGAAATGCAGAGCAAAG
TTAAGGTACGGCACAAAAGTGCTTCTAATGGCTCCAAGACGGACACTGAGGAGGAGGAAGAGCAGCAGCA
GCAGCAGAAGGAGCAGAGAAGCCTGGCCGCACACCCCAGGTTTAAGCGGCGCCACCGCTCGGAAGACTGT
GGTGGAGGCCCTCGGTCCCTGTCCAGGGGGCTCCCTTGTAAAAAAGCAGCCACTGAGGGCAGCAGTGAAA
AGACTGTTTTGGACTCGAAGCCCTCCGTGCCCACCACTTCAGAAGGTGGCCCTGAGCTGGAGTTACAAAT
CCCTGAACTACCTCTTGACAGCAATGAATTTTGGGTCCATGAGGGTTGTATTCTCTGGGCCAATGGAATC
TACCTGGTTTGTGGCAGGCTCTATGGCCTGCAGGAAGCGCTGGAAATAGCCAGAGAGATGAAATGTTCCC
ACTGCCAGGAGGCAGGCGCCACCTTGGGCTGCTACAACAAAGGCTGCTCCTTCCGATACCATTACCCGTG
TGCCATTGATGCAGATTGTTTGCTACATGAGGAGAACTTCTCGGTGAGGTGCCCTAAGCACAAGGTGAGA
CTGTGGAGATAGTAATGAACTAGTCCGTAACTTGAAAGTATTTCGATTTCTTGGCTTTATATATCTTGTG
GAAAGGACGAGGCCTCCCGTAAACGATAAAGACCACGCGTTAAGTCGACAATCAACCTCTGGATTACAAA
ATTTGTGAAAGATTGACTGGTATTCTTAACTATGTTGCTCCTTTTACGCTATGTGGATACGCTGCTTTAA
TGCCTTTGTATCATGCTATTGCTTCCCGTATGGCTTTCATTTTCTCCTCCTTGTATAAATCCTGGTTGCT
GTCTCTTTATGAGGAGTTGTGGCCCGTTGTCAGGCAACGTGGCGTGGTGTGCACTGTGTTTGCTGACGCA
ACCCCCACTGGTTGGGGCATTGCCACCACCTGTCAGCTCCTTTCCGGGACTTTCGCTTTCCCCCTCCCTA
TTGCCACGGCGGAACTCATCGCCGCCTGCCTTGCCCGCTGCTGGACAGGGGCTCGGCTGTTGGGCACTGA
CAATTCCGTGGTGTTGTCGGGGAAATCATCGTCCTTTCCTTGGCTGCTCGCCTGTGTTGCCACCTGGATT
CTGCGCGGGACGTCCTTCTGCTACGTCCCTTCGGCCCTCAATCCAGCGGACCTTCCTTCCCGCGGCCTGC
TGCCGGCTCTGCGGCCTCTTCCGCGTCTTCGCCTTCGCCCTCAGACGAGTCGGATCTCCCTTTGGGCCGC
CTCCCCGCGTCGACTTTAAGACCAATGACTTACAAGGCAGCTGTAGATCTTAGCCACTTTTTAAAAGAAA
AGGGGGGACTGGAAGGGCTAATTCACTCCCAACGAAGACAAGATCTGCTTTTTGCTTGTACTGGGTCTCT
CTGGTTAGACCAGATCTGAGCCTGGGAGCTCTCTGGCTAACTAGGGAACCCACTGCTTAAGCCTCAATAA
AGCTTGCCTTGAGTGCTTCAAGTAGTGTGTGCCCGTCTGTTGTGTGACTCTGGTAACTAGAGATCCCTCA
GACCCTTTTAGTCAGTGTGGAAAATCTCTAGCAGTACGTATAGTAGTTCATGTCATCTTATTATTCAGTA
TTTATAACTTGCAAAGAAATGAATATCAGAGAGTGAGAGGAACTTGTTTATTGCAGCTTATAATGGTTAC
AAATAAAGCAATAGCATCACAAATTTCACAAATAAAGCATTTTTTTCACTGCATTCTAGTTGTGGTTTGT
CCAAACTCATCAATGTATCTTATCATGTCTGGCTCTAGCTATCCCGCCCCTAACTCCGCCCATCCCGCCC
CTAACTCCGCCCAGTTCCGCCCATTCTCCGCCCCATGGCTGACTAATTTTTTTTATTTATGCAGAGGCCG
AGGCCGCCTCGGCCTCTGAGCTATTCCAGAAGTAGTGAGGAGGCTTTTTTGGAGGCCTAGGGACGTACCC
AATTCGCCCTATAGTGAGTCGTATTACGCGCGCTCACTGGCCGTCGTTTTACAACGTCGTGACTGGGAAA
ACCCTGGCGTTACCCAACTTAATCGCCTTGCAGCACATCCCCCTTTCGCCAGCTGGCGTAATAGCGAAGA
GGCCCGCACCGATCGCCCTTCCCAACAGTTGCGCAGCCTGAATGGCGAATGGG
[124 nt withheld, positions 8594-8717]
C
[91 nt withheld, positions 8719-8809]
A
[49 nt withheld, positions 8811-8859]
CCTTTGACGTTGGAGTCCACGTTCTTT
[37 nt withheld, positions 8887-8923]
ACCCTATCTCGGTCTATTCTTTTGATTTATAAGGGATTTTGCCGATTTCGGCCTATTGGTTAAAAAATGA
GCTGATTTAACAAAAATTTAACGCGAATTTTAACAAAATATTAACGCTTACAATTTAGGTGGCACTTTTC
GGGGAAATGTGCGCGGAACCCCTATTTGTTTATTTTTCTAAATACATTCAAATATGTATCCGCTCATGAG
ACAATAACCCTGATAAATGCTTCAATAATATTGAAAAAGGAAGAGTATGAGTATTCAACATTTCCGTGTC
GCCCTTATTCCCTTTTTTGCGGCATTTTGCCTTCCTGTTTTTGCTCACCCAGAAACGCTGGTGAAAGTAA
AAGATGCTGAAGATCAGTTGGGTGCACGAGTGGGTTACATCGAACTGGATCTCAACAGCGGTAAGATCCT
TGAGAGTTTTCGCCCCGAAGAACGTTTTCCAATGATGAGCACTTTTAAAGTTCTGCTATGTGGCGCGGTA
TTATCCCGTATTGACGCCGGGCAAGAGCAACTCGGTCGCCGCATACACTATTCTCAGAATGACTTGGTTG
AGTACTCACCAGTCACAGAAAAGCATCTTACGGATGGCATGACAGTAAGAGAATTATGCAGTGCTGCCAT
AACCATGAGTGATAACACTGCGGCCAACTTACTTCTGACAACGATCGGAGGACCGAAGGAGCTAACCGCT
TTTTTGCACAACATGGGGGATCATGTAACTCGCCTTGATCGTTGGGAACCGGAGCTGAATGAAGCCATAC
CAAACGACGAGCGTGACACCACGATGCCTGTAGCAATGGCAACAACGTTGCGCAAACTATTAACTGGCGA
ACTACTTACTCTAGCTTCCCGGCAACAATTAATAGACTGGATGGAGGCGGATAAAGTTGCAGGACCACTT
CTGCGCTCGGCCCTTCCGGCTGGCTGGTTTATTGCTGATAAATCTGGAGCCGGTGAGCGTGGGTCTCGCG
GTATCATTGCAGCACTGGGGCCAGATGGTAAGCCCTCCCGTATCGTAGTTATCTACACGACGGGGAGTCA
GGCAACTATGGATGAACGAAATAGACAGATCGCTGAGATAGGTGCCTCACTGATTAAGCATTGGTAACTG
TCAGACCAAGTTTACTCATATATACTTTAGATTGATTTAAAACTTCATTTTTAATTTAAAAGGATCTAGG
TGAAGATCCTTTTTGATAATCTCATGACCAAAATCCCTTAACGTGAGTTTTCGTTCCACTGAGCGTCAGA
CCCCGTAGAAAAGATCAAAGGATCTTCTTGAGATCCTTTTTTTCTGCGCGTAATCTGCTGCTTGCAAACA
AAAAAACCACCGCTACCAGCGGTGGTTTGTTTGCCGGATCAAGAGCTACCAACTCTTTTTCCGAAGGTAA
CTGGCTTCAGCAGAGCGCAGATACCAAATACTGTTCTTCTAGTGTAGCCGTAGTTAGGCCACCACTTCAA
GAACTCTGTAGCACCGCCTACATACCTCGCTCTGCTAATCCTGTTACCAGTGGCTGCTGCCAGTGGCGAT
AAGTCGTGTCTTACCGGGTTGGACTCAAGACGATAGTTACCGGATAAGGCGCAGCGGTCGGGCTGAACGG
GGGGTTCGTGCACACAGCCCAGCTTGGAGCGAACGACCTACACCGAACTGAGATACCTACAGCGTGAGCT
ATGAGAAAGCGCCACGCTTCCCGAAGGGAGAAAGGCGGACAGGTATCCGGTAAGCGGCAGGGTCGGAACA
GGAGAGCGCACGAGGGAGCTTCCAGGGGGAAACGCCTGGTATCTTTATAGTCCTGTCGGGTTTCGCCACC
TCTGACTTGAGCGTCGATTTTTGTGATGCTCGTCAGGGGGGCGGAGCCTATGGAAAAACGCCAGCAACGC
GGCCTTTTTACGGTTCCTGGCCTTTTGCTGGCCTTTTGCTCACATGTTCTTTCCTGCGTTATCCCCTGAT
TCTGTGGATAACCGTATTACCGCCTTTGAGTGAGCTGATACCGCTCGCCGCAGCCGAACGACCGAGCGCA
GCGAGTCAGTGAGCGAGGAAGCGGAAGAGCGCCCAATACGCAAACCGCCTCTCCCCGCGCGTTGGCCGAT
TCATTAATGCAGCTGGCACGACAGGTTTCCCGACTGGAAAGCGGGCAGTGAGCGCAACGCAATTAATGTG
AGTTAGCTCACTCATTAGGCACCCCAGGCTTTACACTTTATGCTTCCGGCTCGTATGTTGTGTGGAATTG
TGAGCGGATAACAATTTCACACAGGAAACAGCTATGACCATGATTACGCCAAGCGCGCAATTAACCCTCA
CTAAAGGGAACAAAAGCTGGAGCTGCAAGCTTAATGTAGTCTTATGCAATACTCTTGTAGTCTTGCAACA
TGGTAACGATGAGTTAGCAACATGCCTTACAAGGAGAGAAAAAGCACCGTGCATGCCGATTGGTGGAAGT
AAGGTGGTACGATCGTGCCTTATTAGGAAGGCAACAGACGGGTCTGACATGGATTGGACGAACCACTGAA
TTGCCGCATTGCAGAGATATTGTATTTAAGTGCCTAGCTCGATACATAAACGGGTCTCTCTGGTTAGACC
AGATCTGAGCCTGGGAGCTCTCTGGCTAACTAGGGAACCCACTGCTTAAGCCTCAATAAAGCTTGCCTTG
AGTGCTTCAAGTAGTGTGTGCCCGTCTGTTGTGTGACTCTGGTAACTAGAGATCCCTCAGACCCTTTTAG
TCAGTGTGGAAAATCTCTAGCAGTGGCGCCCGAACAGGGACTTGAAAGCGAAAGGGAAACCAGAGGAGCT
CTCTCGACGCAGGACTCGGCTTGCTGAAGCGCGCACGGCAAGAGGCGAGGGGCGGCGACTGGTGAGTACG
CCAAAAATTTTGACTAGCGGAGGCTAGAAGGAGAGAGATGGGTGCGAGAGCGTCAGTATTAAGCGGGGGA
GAATTAGATCGCGATGGGAAAAAATTCGGTTAAGGCCAGGGGGAAAGAAAAAATATAAATTAAAACATAT
AGTATGGGCAAGCAGGGAGCTAGAACGATTCGCAGTTAATCCTGGCCTGTTAGAAACATCAGAAGGCTGT
AGACAAATACTGGGACAGCTACAACCATCCCTTCAGACAGGATCAGAAGAACTTAGATCATTATATAATA
CAGTAGCAACCCTCTATTGTGTGCATCAAAGGATAGAGATAAAAGACACCAAGGAAGCTTTAGACAAGAT
AGAGGAAGAGCAAAACAAAAGTAAGACCACCGCACAGCAAGCGGCCGCTGATCTTCAGACCTGGAGGAGG
AGATATGAGGGACAATTGGAGAAGTGAATTATATAAATATAAAGTAGTAAAAATTGAACCATTAGGAGTA
GCACCCACCAAGGCAAAGAGAAGAGTGGTGCAGAGAGAAAAAAGAGCAGTGGGAATAGGAGCTTTGTTCC
TTGGGTTCTTGGGAGCAGCAGGAAGCACTATGGGCGCAGCGTCAATGACGCTGACGGTACAGGCCAGACA
ATTATTGTCTGGTATAGTGCAGCAGCAGAACAATTTGCTGAGGGCTATTGAGGCGCAACAGCATCTGTTG
CAACTCACAGTCTGGGGCATCAAGCAGCTCCAGGCAAGAATCCTGGCTGTGGAAAGATACCTAAAGGATC
AACAGCTCCTGGGGATTTGGGGTTGCTCTGGAAAACTCATTTGCACCACTGCTGTGCCTTGGAATGCTAG
TTGGAGTAATAAATCTCTGGAACAGATTTGGAATCACACGACCTGGATGGAGTGGGACAGAGAAATTAAC
AATTACACAAGCTTAATACACTCCTTAATTGAAGAATCGCAAAACCAGCAAGAAAAGAATGAACAAGAAT
TATTGGAATTAGATAAATGGGCAAGTTTGTGGAATTGGTTTAACATAACAAATTGGCTGTGGTATATAAA
ATTATTCATAATGATAGTAGGAGGCTTGGTAGGTTTAAGAATAGTTTTTGCTGTACTTTCTATAGTGAAT
AGAGTTAGGCAGGGATATTCACCATTATCGTTTCAGACCCACCTCCCAACCCCGAGGGGACCCATGCATT
GCATCTCAATTAGTCAGCAACCAGGTGTGGAAAGTCCCCAGGCTCCCCAGCAGGCAGAAGTATGCAAAGC
ATGCGTCTCAATTAGTCAGCAACCATAGTCCCGCCCCTAACTCCGCCCATCCCGCCCCTAACTCCGCCCA
GTTCCGCCCATTCTCCGCCCCATGGCTGACTAATTTTTTTTATTTATGCAGAGGCCGAGGCCGCCTCGGC
CTCTGAGCTATTCCAGAAGTAGTGAGGAGGCTTTTTTGGAGGCCTAGGCTTTTGCAAAAAGCTTTCTAGA
GGTACCACCGGAGCTTACCATGACCGAGTACAAGCCCACGGTGCGCCTCGCCACCCGCGACGACGTCCCC
AGGGCCGTACGCACCCTCGCCGCCGCGTTCGCCGACTACCCCGCCACGCGCCACACCGTCGATCCGGACC
GCCACATCGAGCGGGTCACCGAGCTGCAAGAACTCTTCCTCACGCGCGTCGGGCTCGACATCGGCAAGGT
GTGGGTCGCGGACGACGGCGCCGCCGTGGCGGTCTGGACCACGCCGGAGAGCGTCGAAGCGGGGGCGGTG
TTCGCCGAGATCGGCCCGCGCATGGCCGAGTTGAGCGGTTCCCGGCTGGCCGCGCAGCAACAGATGGAAG
GCCTCCTGGCGCCGCACCGGCCCAAGGAGCCCGCGTGGTTCCTGGCCACCGTCGGCGTCTCGCCCGACCA
CCAGGGCAAGGGTCTGGGCAGCGCCGTCGTGCTCCCCGGAGTGGAGGCGGCCGAGCGCGCCGGGGTGCCC
GCCTTCCTGGAGACCTCCGCGCCCCGCAACCTCCCCTTCTACGAGCGGCTCGGCTTCACCGTCACCGCCG
ACGTCGAGGTGCCCGAAGGACCGCGCACCTGGTGCATGACCCGCAAGCCCGGTGCCAGTTAACGAATTCT
AGATCTTGAGACAAATGGCAGTATTCATCCACAATTTTAAAAGAAAAGGGGGGATTGGGGGGTACAGTGC
AGGGGAAAGAATAGTAGACATAATAGCAACAGACATACAAACTAAAGAATTACAAAAACAAATTACAAAA
ATTCAAAATTTTCGGGTTTATTACAGGGACAGCAGAGATCCACTTTGGCGCCGGCTCGAGGCCTGCAGGT
GCAAAGATGGATAAAGTTTTAAACAGAGAGGAATCTTTGCAGCTAATGGACCTTCTAGGTCTTGAAAGGA
GTGGGAATT
Features (pLannotate 1.2.2; 31 found; start..end, strand, type, name):
      1..1179    +  promoter       EF-1α promoter: strong constitutive promoter for human elongation factor EF-1α
   1196..6994    +  CDS            TCF20: TCF20_HUMAN - Also known as KIAA0292, SPBP. Experimental evidence at protein level: Swiss-Prot protein existence level 1. Transcriptional activator that binds to the regulatory region of MMP3 and thereby controls stromelysin expression. It stimulates the activity of various transcriptional activators such as JUN, SP1, PAX6 and ETS1, suggesting a function as a coactivator. From Homo sapiens (Human).
   7025..7078    +  promoter       U6 promoter (fragment): RNA polymerase III promoter for human U6 snRNA
   7120..7708    +  misc_feature   WPRE: woodchuck hepatitis virus posttranscriptional regulatory element
   7759..7778    +  misc_feature   cPPT/CTS (fragment): central polypurine tract and central termination sequence of HIV-1
   7780..8013    +  LTR            3' LTR (ΔU3): self-inactivating 3' long terminal repeat (LTR) from HIV-1
   8091..8212    +  polyA_signal   SV40 poly(A) signal: SV40 polyadenylation signal
   8252..8387    +  rep_origin     SV40 ori: SV40 origin of replication
   8408..8426    -  promoter       T7 promoter: promoter for bacteriophage T7 RNA polymerase
   8434..8589    +  CDS            lacZα (fragment): LacZα fragment of β-galactosidase; lacZ fragment
   8594..9022    +  rep_origin     f1 ori (sequence partly withheld): f1 bacteriophage origin of replication; arrow indicates direction of (+) strand synthesis
   9075..9179    +  promoter       AmpR promoter: bla
   9180..10040   +  CDS            AmpR: β-lactamase; bla; confers resistance to ampicillin, carbenicillin, and related antibiotics
  10211..10799   +  rep_origin     ori: high-copy-number ColE1/pMB1/pBR322/pUC origin of replication
  10982..11074   +  CDS            lacI (fragment): lac repressor; lacI; The lac repressor binds to the lac operator to inhibit transcription in E. coli. This inhibition can be relieved by adding lactose or isopropyl-β-D-thiogalactopyranoside (IPTG).
  11087..11108   +  protein_bind   CAP binding site: CAP binding activates transcription in the presence of cAMP. E. coli catabolite activator protein
  11123..11153   +  promoter       lac promoter: promoter for the E. coli lac operon
  11157..11179   +  protein_bind   lac operator (fragment): The lac repressor binds to the lac operator to inhibit transcription in E. coli. This inhibition can be relieved by adding lactose or isopropyl-β-D-thiogalactopyranoside (IPTG). lac repressor encoded by lacI
  11222..11240   +  promoter       T3 promoter: promoter for bacteriophage T3 RNA polymerase
  11268..11494   +  promoter       RSV promoter: Rous sarcoma virus enhancer/promoter
  11495..11675   +  LTR            5' LTR (truncated): truncated 5' long terminal repeat (LTR) from HIV-1
  11722..11847   +  misc_feature   HIV-1 Ψ: packaging signal of human immunodeficiency virus type 1
  11831..12194   +  CDS            HIV-1 gag (fragment): gag protein from human immunodeficiency virus 1; gag
  12340..12573   +  misc_feature   RRE: The Rev response element (RRE) of HIV-1 allows for Rev-dependent mRNA export from the nucleus to the cytoplasm.
  12950..12976   +  CDS            Rev (fragment): human immunodeficiency virus 1 (HIV-1) Rev protein; rev; enhances nuclear export of unspliced and incompletely spliced viral mRNAs
  12983..13006   +  promoter       SV40 promoter (fragment): SV40 early promoter
  13007..13078   +  promoter       SV40 promoter (fragment): SV40 enhancer and early promoter
  13102..13237   +  rep_origin     SV40 ori: SV40 origin of replication
  13283..13879   +  CDS            PuroR (fragment): puromycin N-acetyltransferase; pac from Streptomyces; confers resistance to puromycin
  13928..14045   +  misc_feature   cPPT/CTS: central polypurine tract and central termination sequence of HIV-1
  14110..14176   +  CDS            small t antigen (fragment): SV40 (simian virus 40) small t antigen
