[The description below was written by a language model from this plasmid's Addgene catalogue record and pLannotate feature annotations shown in this document.]
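Description:
TFORF2846 is a lentiviral mammalian expression plasmid built on the pLX_TRC317 backbone and belongs to a barcoded library of transcription factor open reading frames. It carries human TCF20 (also known as SPBP or AR1), a transcriptional coactivator, as a synthesized ORF of roughly 5.9 kb. The full sequenced plasmid is about 14.2 kb. In bacteria it is maintained through a high-copy ColE1/pUC-type origin with ampicillin resistance (β-lactamase), and an f1 origin is also present. The depositor cautions that recombination can occur during propagation, as is common for LTR-containing plasmids, and a recombination-reducing strain is listed for growth.

The viral cassette follows a third-generation, self-inactivating design. An RSV promoter fused to a truncated HIV-1 5' LTR drives genomic RNA production in packaging cells, followed by the Ψ packaging signal, a gag fragment, the Rev response element for Rev-dependent nuclear export, and a cPPT/CTS. A ΔU3 3' LTR inactivates LTR promoter activity after integration. Within the proviral region, SV40 early promoter sequences sit upstream of puromycin N-acetyltransferase for selection of transduced cells, and the strong constitutive EF-1α promoter drives the TCF20 coding sequence. A WPRE downstream of the ORF enhances transcript stability and expression.

According to the record, each library member carries a unique 24-bp barcode, although the feature table does not annotate it. The short U6 promoter fragment between the ORF and the WPRE is probably a vestigial or primer-binding sequence. The barcode allows the transcription factor to be identified in pooled overexpression screens, such as those used to map factors that direct cell differentiation.
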