Addgene plasmid #144248: TFORF2846
Purpose: Lentiviral vector for overexpressing transcription factor ORFs with unique 24-bp barcodes. Barcodes facilitate identification of transcription factors in pooled screens.
Depositing lab: Feng Zhang. Depositing organization: Broad Institute. Publication: A transcription factor atlas of directed differentiation. Joung J, Ma S, Tay T, Geiger-Schuller KR, Kirchgatterer PC, Verdine VK, Guo B, Arias-Garcia MA, Allen WE, Singh A, Kuksenko O, Abudayyeh OO, Gootenberg JS, Fu Z, Macrae RK, Buenrostro JD, Regev A, Zhang F. Cell. 2023 Jan 5;186(1):209-229.e26. doi: 10.1016/j.cell.2022.11.026. PubMed 36608654.
Backbone
  Vector backbone: pLX_TRC317
  Backbone manufacturer: Broad Institute Genetic Perturbation Platform
  Backbone size w/o insert (bp): 8264
  Vector type: Mammalian Expression, Lentiviral
  Selectable markers: Puromycin
Growth in bacteria
  Bacterial resistance: Ampicillin, 100 μg/mL
  Growth temperature: 37°C
  Growth strain: NEB Stable
  Copy number: High Copy
Gene/Insert
  Gene/Insert name: TCF20
  Species: H. sapiens (human)
  Insert size (bp): 5918
  Entrez Gene: TCF20 (a.k.a. AR1, SPBP, KIAA0292)
  Promoter: EF1a
  Cloning method: Unknown
  Sequencing primers: 5′ GGGTGGAGACTGAAGTTAGGCCAG; 3′ CACATAGCGTAAAAGGAGCAACATAG
Terms and licenses: Academic/Nonprofit Terms; Industry Terms: Not Available to Industry
Depositor comments: NM_181492,XM_011530354,ENST00000335626 . The transcription factor ORF portion of this plasmid was synthesized by Genewiz. Please test multiple small colonies in case of plasmid recombination. To make this collection available in a timely manner, a portion of this collection was not fully sequenced by Addgene. If an Addgene verified full plasmid sequence is not available, please contact us prior to placing an order to request the full sequence.
How to cite: TFORF2846 was a gift from Feng Zhang (Addgene plasmid # 144248 ; http://n2t.net/addgene:144248 ; RRID:Addgene_144248)
