>Addgene plasmid #144248 | TFORF2846 | depositor partial sequence | sequence record 284859 | Insert
ACCGCCACCATGCAGTCCTTTCGGGAGCAAAGCAGTTACCACGGAAACCAGCAAAGCTACCCACAGGAGG
TACACGGCTCATCCCGGCTAGAAGAGTTCAGCCCTCGTCAGGCCCAGATGTTCCAGAATTTTGGAGGTAC
AGGTGGCAGTAGTGGCAGCAGTGGCAGTGGCAGTGGTGGTGGACGACGAGGAGCAGCAGCTGCTGCGGCA
GCGATGGCTAGCGAGACCTCTGGCCATCAAGGTTACCAGGGTTTCAGGAAAGAGGCTGGAGATTTTTACT
ACATGGCAGGCAACAAAGACCCCGTGACTACAGGAACCCCACAGCCTCCTCAGCGAAGGCCTTCTGGGCC
TGTGCAGAGCTATGGACCCCCCCAGGGGAGCAGCTTTGGCAATCAGTATGGGAGTGAGGGTCATGTGGGC
CAGTTTCAAGCACAGCACTCTGGCCTTGGCGGTGTGTCACATTATCAGCAGGATTACACTGGGCCTTTCT
CTCCAGGGAGTGCTCAGTACCAACAGCAGGCTTCCAGCCAGCAGCAGCAGCAGCAAGTCCAGCAGTTGAG
ACAACAGCTTTACCAGTCCCATCAGCCCCTGCCACAGGCCACTGGCCAACCAGCATCCAGCTCATCCCAT
CTACAGCCAATGCAGCGGCCCTCAACTCTGCCATCCTCTGCTGCTGGTTACCAGTTAAGAGTGGGTCAGT
TTGGCCAACACTATCAGTCTTCTGCTTCCTCCTCCTCCTCCTCCTCCTTCCCTTCACCACAGCGTTTTAG
CCAGTCTGGACAGAGCTATGATGGCAGTTACAATGTGAATGCTGGATCTCAGTATGAAGGACACAATGTG
GGTTCTAATGCACAGGCTTATGGAACACAATCCAATTACAGCTATCAGCCTCAATCTATGAAGAATTTTG
AACAGGCAAAGATTCCACAAGGGACCCAACAGGGGCAGCAGCAGCAGCAACCGCAGCAACAACAACACCC
TTCTCAGCATGTGATGCAGTATACTAACGCTGCCACCAAGCTGCCCCTGCAAAGCCAAGTGGGGCAGTAC
AACCAGCCTGAGGTTCCTGTGAGGTCCCCCATGCAGTTTCACCAGAACTTCAGCCCCATTTCTAACCCTT
CTCCAGCTGCCTCTGTGGTTCAGTCTCCAAGCTGTAGTTCTACCCCATCTCCTCTCATGCAGACTGGGGA
GAATCTCCAGTGTGGGCAAGGCAGTGTGCCTATGGGTTCCAGAAACAGAATTTTACAGTTAATGCCTCAA
CTCAGTCCAACCCCATCAATGATGCCCAGTCCTAATTCTCATGCTGCAGGCTTCAAAGGGTTTGGACTAG
AAGGGGTACCAGAAAAGCGACTGACAGATCCTGGGTTGAGTAGTTTGAGTGCTCTGAGTACTCAAGTGGC
CAATCTTCCTAACACTGTCCAGCACATGTTACTTTCTGATGCCCTGACTCCTCAGAAGAAGACCTCCAAG
AGGCCCTCATCTTCCAAGAAAGCAGATAGCTGCACAAATTCTGAAGGCTCCTCACAACCTGAAGAACAGC
TGAAGTCCCCTATGGCAGAGTCATTAGATGGAGGCTGCTCCAGCAGTTCAGAGGATCAAGGCGAGAGAGT
GCGGCAACTAAGTGGCCAGAGCACCAGCTCTGACACCACCTACAAGGGTGGAGCCTCTGAGAAAGCTGGC
TCCTCACCGGCACAAGGTGCTCAGAATGAACCCCCCAGACTCAATGCTAGTCCTGCCGCAAGAGAAGAGG
CCACCTCACCAGGCGCTAAGGACATGCCATTGTCATCCGACGGGAACCCAAAGGTTAATGAGAAGACTGT
TGGGGTGATTGTCTCCCGGGAAGCCATGACAGGTCGGGTAGAAAAGCCTGGTGGACAAGATAAAGGCTCC
CAAGAGGATGATCCTGCAGCCACTCAAAGGCCACCTAGCAATGGTGGGGCAAAGGAAACCAGTCATGCAT
CACTTCCCCAGCCAGAGCCTCCAGGAGGAGGAGGGAGCAAAGGAAACAAGAATGGCGATAACAACTCCAA
CCATAATGGAGAAGGAAATGGCCAGAGTGGCCACTCTGCAGCGGGCCCTGGTTTTACGAGCAGAACTGAG
CCTAGCAAATCTCCTGGAAGTCTGCGCTATAGTTACAAAGATAGTTTCGGGTCAGCCGTGCCACGAAATG
TCAGTGGCTTTCCTCAGTATCCTACAGGGCAAGAAAAGGGAGATTTCACTGGCCATGGGGAACGAAAGGG
TAGAAATGAAAAATTCCCAAGCCTCCTGCAGGAAGTGCTTCAGGGTTACCACCACCACCCTGACAGGAGA
TATTCTAGGAGTACTCAAGAGCATCAGGGGATGGCTGGTAGCCTAGAAGGAACCACAAGGCCCAATGTCT
TGGTTAGTCAAACCAATGAATTAGCTAGCAGGGGCCTTCTGAACAAAAGCATTGGGTCTCTATTAGAAAA
TCCCCACTGGGGCCCCTGGGAAAGGAAATCAAGCAGCACAGCTCCTGAAATGAAACAGATCAATTTGACT
GACTATCCAATTCCCAGAAAGTTTGAAATAGAGCCTCAGTCATCAGCACATGAGCCTGGGGGTTCCCTCT
CTGAAAGAAGATCAGTGATCTGTGATATTTCTCCACTAAGACAGATTGTCAGGGACCCAGGGGCTCACTC
ACTGGGACACATGAGTGCCGACACCAGAATTGGGAGGAATGACCGTCTCAATCCAACTTTAAGTCAGTCG
GTCATTCTTCCTGGTGGTTTGGTGTCCATGGAAACCAAGCTGAAATCCCAGAGCGGGCAGATAAAAGAGG
AAGACTTTGAACAGTCTAAATCTCAAGCTAGTTTCAACAACAAGAAATCTGGAGACCACTGCCATCCTCC
TAGCATCAAGCATGAGTCTTACCGCGGCAATGCCAGCCCTGGAGCAGCAACCCATGATTCCCTTTCAGAC
TATGGCCCGCAAGACAGCAGACCCACGCCAATGCGGCGGGTCCCTGGCAGAGTTGGTGGTCGGGAGGGCA
TGAGGGGTCGGTCCCCTTCTCAATATCATGACTTTGCAGAAAAATTGAAAATGTCTCCTGGGCGGAGCAG
AGGCCCAGGGGGAGACCCTCATCACATGAATCCACACATGACCTTTTCAGAGAGGGCTAACCGGAGTTCT
TTACACACTCCCTTTTCTCCCAACTCAGAAACCCTGGCCTCTGCTTATCATGCAAATACTCGGGCTCATG
CTTATGGGGACCCTAACGCAGGTTTGAATTCTCAGCTGCATTATAAGAGACAGATGTACCAACAGCAACC
AGAGGAGTATAAAGACTGGAGCAGCGGTTCTGCTCAGGGAGTAATTGCTGCAGCACAGCACAGGCAGGAG
GGGCCACGGAAGAGTCCAAGGCAGCAGCAGTTTCTTGACAGAGTACGGAGCCCTCTGAAAAATGACAAAG
ATGGTATGATGTATGGCCCACCAGTGGGGACTTACCATGACCCCAGTGCCCAGGAGGCTGGGCGCTGCCT
AATGTCTAGTGATGGTCTGCCTAACAAGGGCATGGAATTAAAGCATGGCTCCCAGAAGTTACAAGAATCC
TGTTGGGATCTTTCTCGGCAAACTTCTCCAGCCAAAAGCAGCGGTCCTCCAGGAATGTCCAGTCAAAAAA
GGTATGGGCCGCCCCATGAGACTGATGGACATGGACTAGCTGAGGCTACACAGTCATCCAAACCTGGTAG
TGTTATGCTGAGACTTCCAGGCCAGGAGGATCATTCTTCTCAAAACCCCTTAATCATGAGGAGGCGTGTT
CGTTCTTTTATCTCTCCCATTCCCAGTAAGAGACAGTCACAAGATGTAAAGAACAGTAGCACTGAAGATA
AAGGTCGCCTCCTTCACTCATCAAAAGAAGGCGCTGATAAAGCATTCAATTCCTATGCCCATCTTTCTCA
CAGTCAGGATATCAAGTCTATCCCTAAGAGAGATTCCTCCAAGGACCTTCCAAGTCCAGATAGTAGAAAC
TGCCCTGCTGTTACCCTCACAAGCCCTGCTAAGACCAAAATACTGCCCCCACGGAAAGGACGGGGATTGA
AATTGGAAGCTATAGTTCAGAAGATTACATCCCCAAATATTAGGAGGAGCGCATCTTCGAACAGTGCGGA
GGCTGGGGGAGACACGGTTACGCTTGATGATATACTGTCTTTGAAGAGTGGTCCTCCTGAAGGTGGGAGT
GTTGCTGTTCAGGATGCTGACATAGAGAAGAGAAAAGGTGAGGTGGCTTCGGACCTAGTCAGTCCAGCAA
ACCAGGAGTTGCACGTAGAGAAACCTCTTCCAAGGTCTTCAGAAGAGTGGCGTGGCAGCGTGGATGACAA
AGTGAAGACAGAGACACATGCAGAAACAGTTACTGCCGGAAAGGAACCCCCTGGTGCCATGACATCCACA
ACCTCACAGAAGCCTGGTAGTAACCAAGGGAGACCAGATGGTTCCCTGGGTGGAACAGCACCTTTAATCT
TTCCAGACTCAAAGAATGTACCTCCAGTGGGCATATTGGCCCCTGAGGCAAACCCCAAGGCTGAAGAGAA
GGAGAACGATACAGTGACGATTTCACCGAAGCAAGAGGGTTTCCCTCCAAAGGGATATTTCCCATCAGGA
AAGAAGAAGGGGAGACCCATTGGTAGTGTGAATAAGCAAAAGAAACAGCAGCAGCCACCGCCTCCACCCC
CTCAGCCCCCACAGATACCAGAAGGTTCTGCAGATGGAGAGCCAAAGCCAAAAAAACAGAGGCAAAGGAG
GGAGAGAAGGAAGCCTGGGGCCCAGCCGAGGAAGCGAAAAACCAAACAAGCAGTTCCCATTGTGGAACCC
CAAGAACCTGAGATCAAACTAAAATATGCCACCCAGCCACTGGATAAAACTGATGCCAAGAACAAGTCTT
TTTACCCTTACATCCATGTAGTAAATAAGTGTGAACTTGGAGCCGTTTGTACAATCATCAATGCTGAGGA
AGAAGAACAGACCAAATTAGTGAGGGGCAGGAAGGGTCAGAGGTCACTGACCCCTCCACCTAGCAGCACT
GAAAGCAAGGCGCTCCCGGCCTCGTCCTTTATGCTGCAGGGACCTGTTGTGACAGAGTCTTCGGTTATGG
GGCACCTGGTTTGCTGTCTGTGTGGCAAGTGGGCCAGTTACCGGAACATGGGTGACCTCTTTGGACCTTT
TTATCCCCAAGATTATGCAGCCACTCTCCCGAAGAATCCACCTCCTAAGAGGGCCACAGAAATGCAGAGC
AAAGTTAAGGTACGGCACAAAAGTGCTTCTAATGGCTCCAAGACGGACACTGAGGAGGAGGAAGAGCAGC
AGCAGCAGCAGAAGGAGCAGAGAAGCCTGGCCGCACACCCCAGGTTTAAGCGGCGCCACCGCTCGGAAGA
CTGTGGTGGAGGCCCTCGGTCCCTGTCCAGGGGGCTCCCTTGTAAAAAAGCAGCCACTGAGGGCAGCAGT
GAAAAGACTGTTTTGGACTCGAAGCCCTCCGTGCCCACCACTTCAGAAGGTGGCCCTGAGCTGGAGTTAC
AAATCCCTGAACTACCTCTTGACAGCAATGAATTTTGGGTCCATGAGGGTTGTATTCTCTGGGCCAATGG
AATCTACCTGGTTTGTGGCAGGCTCTATGGCCTGCAGGAAGCGCTGGAAATAGCCAGAGAGATGAAATGT
TCCCACTGCCAGGAGGCAGGCGCCACCTTGGGCTGCTACAACAAAGGCTGCTCCTTCCGATACCATTACC
CGTGTGCCATTGATGCAGATTGTTTGCTACATGAGGAGAACTTCTCGGTGAGGTGCCCTAAGCACAAGGT
GAGACTGTGGAGATAGTAATGAACTAGTCCGTAACTTGAAAGTATTTCGATTTCTTGGCTTTATATATCT
TGTGGAAAGGACGAGGCCTCCCGTAAACGATAAAGACC
