>Addgene plasmid #144248 | TFORF2846 | depositor partial sequence | sequence record 284860 | Barcode
GGCCTCCCGTAAACGATAAAGACC
